>Addgene plasmid #147783 | pCIneo-lambdaN-HA-HsEDC4_532-979_V | depositor full sequence | sequence record 290230 | Full Sequence
TCAATATTGGCCATTAGCCATATTATTCATTGGTTATATAGCATAAATCAATATTGGCTATTGGCCATTG
CATACGTTGTATCTATATCATAATATGTACATTTATATTGGCTCATGTCCAATATGACCGCCATGTTGGC
ATTGATTATTGACTAGTTATTAATAGTAATCAATTACGGGGTCATTAGTTCATAGCCCATATATGGAGTT
CCGCGTTACATAACTTACGGTAAATGGCCCGCCTGGCTGACCGCCCAACGACCCCCGCCCATTGACGTCA
ATAATGACGTATGTTCCCATAGTAACGCCAATAGGGACTTTCCATTGACGTCAATGGGTGGAGTATTTAC
GGTAAACTGCCCACTTGGCAGTACATCAAGTGTATCATATGCCAAGTCCGCCCCCTATTGACGTCAATGA
CGGTAAATGGCCCGCCTGGCATTATGCCCAGTACATGACCTTACGGGACTTTCCTACTTGGCAGTACATC
TACGTATTAGTCATCGCTATTACCATGGTGATGCGGTTTTGGCAGTACACCAATGGGCGTGGATAGCGGT
TTGACTCACGGGGATTTCCAAGTCTCCACCCCATTGACGTCAATGGGAGTTTGTTTTGGCACCAAAATCA
ACGGGACTTTCCAAAATGTCGTAACAACTGCGATCGCCCGCCCCGTTGACGCAAATGGGCGGTAGGCGTG
TACGGTGGGAGGTCTATATAAGCAGAGCTCGTTTAGTGAACCGTCAGATCACTAGAAGCTTTATTGCGGT
AGTTTATCACAGTTAAATTGCTAACGCAGTCAGTGCTTCTGACACAACAGTCTCGAACTTAAGCTGCAGT
GACTCTCTTAAGGTAGCCTTGCAGAAGTTGGTCGTGAGGCACTGGGCAGGTAAGTATCAAGGTTACAAGA
CAGGTTTAAGGAGACCAATAGAAACTGGGCTTGTCGAGACAGAGAAGACTCTTGCGTTTCTGATAGGCAC
CTATTGGTCTTACTGACATCCACTTTGCCTTTCTCTCCACAGGTGTCCACTCCCAGTTCAATTACAGCTC
TTAAGGCTAGAGTACTTAATACGACTCACTATAGGCTAGCCACCATGGACGCACAAACACGACGACGTGA
GCGTCGCGCTGAGAAACAAGCTCAATGGAAAGCTGCAAACCCACCGCTCGAGAATTCGATGGCTTACCCA
TACGATGTTCCAGATTACGCTGTGGCCCCACTGCCCACCCACACTGCCCACGAGGACTTCACATTTGGAG
AGTCTCGGCCCGAACTGGGCTCTGAGGGCCTGGGGTCAGCCGCTCACGGCTCCCAGCCTGACCTCCGACG
AATCGTGGAGCTGCCTGCACCTGCCGACTTCCTCAGTCTGAGCAGTGAGACCAAGCCCAAGTTGATGACA
CCTGACGCCTTCATGACACCTAGCGCCTCCTTGCAGCAGATCACTGCCTCTCCCAGCAGCAGCAGCAGCG
GTAGCAGCAGCAGCAGCAGCAGTAGCAGCAGCTCCCTTACAGCTGTGTCTGCCATGAGCAGCACCTCAGC
TGTGGACCCCTCCTTGACCAGGCCACCTGAGGAGCTGACCTTGAGCCCCAAGCTGCAGCTGGATGGCAGC
CTGACAATGAGCAGCAGTGGCAGCCTTCAGGCAAGCCCGCGTGGCCTCCTGCCTGGCCTGCTCCCAGCCC
CAGCTGACAAACTGACTCCCAAGGGGCCGGGCCAGGTGCCTACTGCCACCTCTGCACTGTCCCTGGAGCT
GCAGGAAGTGGAGCCCCTGGGGCTACCCCAAGCCTCCCCTAGCCGCACTCGTTCCCCTGATGTCATCTCC
TCAGCTTCCACTGCCCTGTCCCAGGACATCCCTGAGATTGCATCTGAGGCCCTGTCCCGTGGTTTTGGCT
CCTCTGCACCAGAGGGCCTTGAGCCAGACAGTATGGCTTCAGCCGCCTCGGCACTGCACCTGCTGTCCCC
ACGGCCCCGGCCAGGGCCCGAGCTCGGCCCCCAGCTCGGGCTTGATGGAGGCCCTGGGGATGGAGATCGG
CATAATACCCCCTCCCTCCTGGAGGCAGCCTTGACCCAGGAGGCCTCGACTCCTGACAGTCAGGTTTGGC
CCACAGCACCTGACATTACTCGTGAGACCTGCAGCACCCTGGCAGAAAGCCCCAGGAATGGCCTTCAGGA
AAAGCACAAGAGCCTGGCCTTCCACCGACCACCATATCACCTGCTGCAGCAACGTGACAGCCAGGATGCC
AGTGCTGAGCAAAGTGACCATGATGATGAGGTGGCCAGCCTTGCCTCTGCTTCAGGAGGCTTTGGCACCA
AAGTTCCTGCTCCACGGCTGCCTGCCAAGGACTGGAAGACCAAGGGATCCCCTCGAACCTCACCCAAGCT
CAAGAGGAAAAGCAAGAAGGATGATGGGGATGCAGCCATGGGATCCCGGCTCACAGAGCACCAGGTGGCA
GAGCCCCCTGAGGACTGGCCAGCACTAATTTGGCAACAGCAGAGAGAGCTGGCAGAGCTGCGGCACAGCC
AGGAAGAGCTGCTGCAGCGTCTGTGTACCCAACTCTGAGCGGCCGCTTCCCTTTAGTGAGGGTTAATGCT
TCGAGCAGACATGATAAGATACATTGATGAGTTTGGACAAACCACAACTAGAATGCAGTGAAAAAAATGC
TTTATTTGTGAAATTTGTGATGCTATTGCTTTATTTGTAACCATTATAAGCTGCAATAAACAAGTTAACA
ACAACAATTGCATTCATTTTATGTTTCAGGTTCAGGGGGAGATGTGGGAGGTTTTTTAAAGCAAGTAAAA
CCTCTACAAATGTGGTAAAATCCGATAAGGATCGATCCGGGCTGGCGTAATAGCGAAGAGGCCCGCACCG
ATCGCCCTTCCCAACAGTTGCGCAGCCTGAATGGCGAATGG
[124 nt withheld, positions 2912-3035]
C
[91 nt withheld, positions 3037-3127]
A
[49 nt withheld, positions 3129-3177]
CCTTTGACGTTGGAGTCCACGTTCTTT
[37 nt withheld, positions 3205-3241]
ACCCTATCTCGGTCTATTCTTTTGATTTATAAGGGATTTTGCCGATTTCGGCCTATTGGTTAAAAAATGA
GCTGATTTAACAAAAATTTAACGCGAATTTTAACAAAATATTAACGCTTACAATTTCCTGATGCGGTATT
TTCTCCTTACGCATCTGTGCGGTATTTCACACCGCATACGCGGATCTGCGCAGCACCATGGCCTGAAATA
ACCTCTGAAAGAGGAACTTGGTTAGGTACCTTCTGAGGCGGAAAGAACCAGCTGTGGAATGTGTGTCAGT
TAGGGTGTGGAAAGTCCCCAGGCTCCCCAGCAGGCAGAAGTATGCAAAGCATGCATCTCAATTAGTCAGC
AACCAGGTGTGGAAAGTCCCCAGGCTCCCCAGCAGGCAGAAGTATGCAAAGCATGCATCTCAATTAGTCA
GCAACCATAGTCCCGCCCCTAACTCCGCCCATCCCGCCCCTAACTCCGCCCAGTTCCGCCCATTCTCCGC
CCCATGGCTGACTAATTTTTTTTATTTATGCAGAGGCCGAGGCCGCCTCGGCCTCTGAGCTATTCCAGAA
GTAGTGAGGAGGCTTTTTTGGAGGCCTAGGCTTTTGCAAAAAGCTTGATTCTTCTGACACAACAGTCTCG
AACTTAAGGCTAGAGCCACCATGATTGAACAAGATGGATTGCACGCAGGTTCTCCGGCCGCTTGGGTGGA
GAGGCTATTCGGCTATGACTGGGCACAACAGACAATCGGCTGCTCTGATGCCGCCGTGTTCCGGCTGTCA
GCGCAGGGGCGCCCGGTTCTTTTTGTCAAGACCGACCTGTCCGGTGCCCTGAATGAACTGCAGGACGAGG
CAGCGCGGCTATCGTGGCTGGCCACGACGGGCGTTCCTTGCGCAGCTGTGCTCGACGTTGTCACTGAAGC
GGGAAGGGACTGGCTGCTATTGGGCGAAGTGCCGGGGCAGGATCTCCTGTCATCTCACCTTGCTCCTGCC
GAGAAAGTATCCATCATGGCTGATGCAATGCGGCGGCTGCATACGCTTGATCCGGCTACCTGCCCATTCG
ACCACCAAGCGAAACATCGCATCGAGCGAGCACGTACTCGGATGGAAGCCGGTCTTGTCGATCAGGATGA
TCTGGACGAAGAGCATCAGGGGCTCGCGCCAGCCGAACTGTTCGCCAGGCTCAAGGCGCGCATGCCCGAC
GGCGAGGATCTCGTCGTGACCCATGGCGATGCCTGCTTGCCGAATATCATGGTGGAAAATGGCCGCTTTT
CTGGATTCATCGACTGTGGCCGGCTGGGTGTGGCGGACCGCTATCAGGACATAGCGTTGGCTACCCGTGA
TATTGCTGAAGAGCTTGGCGGCGAATGGGCTGACCGCTTCCTCGTGCTTTACGGTATCGCCGCTCCCGAT
TCGCAGCGCATCGCCTTCTATCGCCTTCTTGACGAGTTCTTCTGAGCGGGACTCTGGGGTTCGAAATGAC
CGACCAAGCGACGCCCAACCTGCCATCACGATGGCCGCAATAAAATATCTTTATTTTCATTACATCTGTG
TGTTGGTTTTTTGTGTGAATCGATAGCGATAAGGATCCGCGTATGGTGCACTCTCAGTACAATCTGCTCT
GATGCCGCATAGTTAAGCCAGCCCCGACACCCGCCAACACCCGCTGACGCGCCCTGACGGGCTTGTCTGC
TCCCGGCATCCGCTTACAGACAAGCTGTGACCGTCTCCGGGAGCTGCATGTGTCAGAGGTTTTCACCGTC
ATCACCGAAACGCGCGAGACGAAAGGGCCTCGTGATACGCCTATTTTTATAGGTTAATGTCATGATAATA
ATGGTTTCTTAGACGTCAGGTGGCACTTTTCGGGGAAATGTGCGCGGAACCCCTATTTGTTTATTTTTCT
AAATACATTCAAATATGTATCCGCTCATGAGACAATAACCCTGATAAATGCTTCAATAATATTGAAAAAG
GAAGAGTATGAGTATTCAACATTTCCGTGTCGCCCTTATTCCCTTTTTTGCGGCATTTTGCCTTCCTGTT
TTTGCTCACCCAGAAACGCTGGTGAAAGTAAAAGATGCTGAAGATCAGTTGGGTGCACGAGTGGGTTACA
TCGAACTGGATCTCAACAGCGGTAAGATCCTTGAGAGTTTTCGCCCCGAAGAACGTTTTCCAATGATGAG
CACTTTTAAAGTTCTGCTATGTGGCGCGGTATTATCCCGTATTGACGCCGGGCAAGAGCAACTCGGTCGC
CGCATACACTATTCTCAGAATGACTTGGTTGAGTACTCACCAGTCACAGAAAAGCATCTTACGGATGGCA
TGACAGTAAGAGAATTATGCAGTGCTGCCATAACCATGAGTGATAACACTGCGGCCAACTTACTTCTGAC
AACGATCGGAGGACCGAAGGAGCTAACCGCTTTTTTGCACAACATGGGGGATCATGTAACTCGCCTTGAT
CGTTGGGAACCGGAGCTGAATGAAGCCATACCAAACGACGAGCGTGACACCACGATGCCTGTAGCAATGG
CAACAACGTTGCGCAAACTATTAACTGGCGAACTACTTACTCTAGCTTCCCGGCAACAATTAATAGACTG
GATGGAGGCGGATAAAGTTGCAGGACCACTTCTGCGCTCGGCCCTTCCGGCTGGCTGGTTTATTGCTGAT
AAATCTGGAGCCGGTGAGCGTGGGTCTCGCGGTATCATTGCAGCACTGGGGCCAGATGGTAAGCCCTCCC
GTATCGTAGTTATCTACACGACGGGGAGTCAGGCAACTATGGATGAACGAAATAGACAGATCGCTGAGAT
AGGTGCCTCACTGATTAAGCATTGGTAACTGTCAGACCAAGTTTACTCATATATACTTTAGATTGATTTA
AAACTTCATTTTTAATTTAAAAGGATCTAGGTGAAGATCCTTTTTGATAATCTCATGACCAAAATCCCTT
AACGTGAGTTTTCGTTCCACTGAGCGTCAGACCCCGTAGAAAAGATCAAAGGATCTTCTTGAGATCCTTT
TTTTCTGCGCGTAATCTGCTGCTTGCAAACAAAAAAACCACCGCTACCAGCGGTGGTTTGTTTGCCGGAT
CAAGAGCTACCAACTCTTTTTCCGAAGGTAACTGGCTTCAGCAGAGCGCAGATACCAAATACTGTTCTTC
TAGTGTAGCCGTAGTTAGGCCACCACTTCAAGAACTCTGTAGCACCGCCTACATACCTCGCTCTGCTAAT
CCTGTTACCAGTGGCTGCTGCCAGTGGCGATAAGTCGTGTCTTACCGGGTTGGACTCAAGACGATAGTTA
CCGGATAAGGCGCAGCGGTCGGGCTGAACGGGGGGTTCGTGCACACAGCCCAGCTTGGAGCGAACGACCT
ACACCGAACTGAGATACCTACAGCGTGAGCTATGAGAAAGCGCCACGCTTCCCGAAGGGAGAAAGGCGGA
CAGGTATCCGGTAAGCGGCAGGGTCGGAACAGGAGAGCGCACGAGGGAGCTTCCAGGGGGAAACGCCTGG
TATCTTTATAGTCCTGTCGGGTTTCGCCACCTCTGACTTGAGCGTCGATTTTTGTGATGCTCGTCAGGGG
GGCGGAGCCTATGGAAAAACGCCAGCAACGCGGCCTTTTTACGGTTCCTGGCCTTTTGCTGGCCTTTTGC
TCACATGGCTCGACAGATCT
Features (pLannotate 1.2.2; 20 found; start..end, strand, type, name):
    140..517     +  enhancer       CMV enhancer: human cytomegalovirus immediate early enhancer
    518..729     +  promoter       CMV promoter: human cytomegalovirus (CMV) immediate early promoter
    890..1022    +  intron         chimeric intron: chimera between introns from human β-globin and immunoglobulin heavy chain genes
   1067..1085    +  promoter       T7 promoter: promoter for bacteriophage T7 RNA polymerase
   1095..1202    +  CDS            N (fragment): REGN_LAMBD - Experimental evidence at protein level: Swiss-Prot protein existence level 1. Plays a role as a transcriptional antitermination factor that allows the virus to initiate its lytic phase. Activates expression of the delayed viral early genes by modifying host RNA polymerase (RNAP) into a form that is resistant to termination signals. This antitermination function requires the host NusA protein which serves to stabilize the interaction between antitermination protein N and host RNA polymerase. From Escherichia phage lambda (Bacteriophage lambda).
   1200..2555    +  CDS            EDC4 (fragment): EDC4_HUMAN - Also known as HEDLS. Experimental evidence at protein level: Swiss-Prot protein existence level 1. In the process of mRNA degradation, seems to play a role in mRNA decapping. Component of a complex containing DCP2 and DCP1A which functions in decapping of ARE-containing mRNAs. Promotes complex formation between DCP1A and DCP2. Enhances the catalytic activity of DCP2 (in vitro). From Homo sapiens (Human).
   2570..2587    -  promoter       T3 promoter (fragment): promoter for bacteriophage T3 RNA polymerase
   2605..2726    -  polyA_signal   SV40 poly(A) signal: SV40 polyadenylation signal
   2749..2817    -  CDS            large T antigen (fragment): large T antigen from SV40 (simian virus 40)
   2841..2908    +  CDS            lacZα (fragment): LacZα fragment of β-galactosidase; lacZ fragment
   2912..3340    +  rep_origin     f1 ori (sequence partly withheld): f1 bacteriophage origin of replication; arrow indicates direction of (+) strand synthesis
   3368..3419    -  misc_feature   bom (fragment): basis of mobility region from pBR322
   3484..3841    +  promoter       SV40 promoter: SV40 enhancer and early promoter
   3892..4683    +  CDS            neo: KKA2_KLEPN - Also known as kan, nptII. Experimental evidence at protein level: Swiss-Prot protein existence level 1. Resistance to kanamycin, neomycin, paromomycin, ribostamycin, butirosin and gentamicin B. From Klebsiella pneumoniae.
   4750..4798    +  polyA_signal   poly(A) signal: synthetic polyadenylation signal
   4818..4872    -  misc_feature   bom (fragment): basis of mobility region from pBR322
   4974..5009    -  CDS            rop (fragment): Rop protein, which maintains plasmids at low copy number; rop
   5104..5208    +  promoter       AmpR promoter: bla
   5209..6069    +  CDS            AmpR: β-lactamase; bla; confers resistance to ampicillin, carbenicillin, and related antibiotics
   6240..6828    +  rep_origin     ori: high-copy-number ColE1/pMB1/pBR322/pUC origin of replication
