[The description below was written by a language model from this plasmid's Addgene catalogue record and pLannotate feature annotations shown in this document.]
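Description:
pCIneo-lambdaN-HA-HsEDC4_532-979_V is a 6.9 kb mammalian expression plasmid. The catalogue lists its backbone as unknown, but the name and feature layout point to a pCIneo-type vector. It is propagated in E. coli as a high-copy plasmid through a ColE1/pUC-type origin and selected with ampicillin via the β-lactamase gene. An f1 origin is also present, which in principle permits single-stranded DNA production. For mammalian cells, a separate cassette places the neomycin phosphotransferase gene under the SV40 enhancer/early promoter with a synthetic poly(A) signal, allowing G418 selection of stable transfectants.

The expression unit is driven by the human CMV immediate-early enhancer and promoter. This is followed by a chimeric β-globin/immunoglobulin intron that improves transcript processing and expression, and the unit is terminated by the SV40 poly(A) signal. T7 and T3 promoter sequences flank the insert. The open reading frame begins with a fragment of the bacteriophage lambda N protein, the peptide that binds boxB RNA hairpins. It continues into a fragment of human EDC4 (also called Ge-1 or HEDLS) that the record gives as residues 532–979, derived from the NCBI reference transcript. The name indicates an HA epitope tag between the two parts, although the feature table does not annotate it separately.

EDC4 is an enhancer of mRNA decapping that promotes assembly of DCP1A and DCP2 and stimulates DCP2 activity. A lambdaN fusion of this kind is typically used in tethering assays, where the protein fragment is recruited to a boxB-containing reporter mRNA to test its effect on that transcript's stability or expression. The HA tag allows detection or immunoprecipitation. The record itself states only mammalian expression as the purpose, and it notes that the depositor sequence may be theoretical.
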