Addgene plasmid #147783: pCIneo-lambdaN-HA-HsEDC4_532-979_V
Purpose: Mammalian Expression of HsEDC4_532-979
Depositing lab: Elisa Izaurralde. Depositing organization: Max Planck Institute for Developmental Biology. Publication: A direct interaction between DCP1 and XRN1 couples mRNA decapping to 5' exonucleolytic degradation. Braun JE, Truffault V, Boland A, Huntzinger E, Chang CT, Haas G, Weichenrieder O, Coles M, Izaurralde E. Nat Struct Mol Biol. 2012 Dec;19(12):1324-31. doi: 10.1038/nsmb.2413. Epub 2012 Nov 11. PubMed 23142987.
Backbone
  Vector backbone: Unknown
  Vector type: Mammalian Expression
Growth in bacteria
  Bacterial resistance: Ampicillin, 100 μg/mL
  Growth temperature: 37°C
  Growth strain: DH5alpha
  Copy number: High Copy
Gene/Insert
  Gene/Insert name: HsEDC4_532-979
  Species: H. sapiens (human)
  Entrez Gene: EDC4 (a.k.a. GE1, Ge-1, HEDL5, HEDLS, RCD-8, RCD8)
  Cloning method: Unknown
Terms and licenses: Academic/Nonprofit Terms; Industry Terms: Not Available to Industry
Depositor comments: ORF extracted from NCBI: NM_014329.3 Plasmids from this collection were made available to the research community and donated after the lab closed. Please note that the sequence provided by the depositing laboratory may be theoretical/predicted or based on Sanger sequencing results. There may be discrepancies between sequencing results obtained by Addgene and the depositor sequence. If an Addgene verified sequence is not available, please contact before placing your order to request that our lab fully sequence the plasmid.
How to cite: pCIneo-lambdaN-HA-HsEDC4_532-979_V was a gift from Elisa Izaurralde (Addgene plasmid # 147783 ; http://n2t.net/addgene:147783 ; RRID:Addgene_147783)
